Addgene plasmid #235133: OPEN-A*24:02
Purpose: E. coli expression of HLA-A*24:02 containing a cysteine mutation for disulfide linkage to mutant beta-2 microglobulin.
Depositing lab: Nikolaos Sgourakis. Depositing organization: University of Pennsylvania. Publication: Universal open MHC-I molecules for rapid peptide loading and enhanced complex stability across HLA allotypes. Sun Y, Young MC, Woodward CH, Danon JN, Truong HV, Gupta S, Winters TJ, Font-Burgada J, Burslem GM, Sgourakis NG. Proc Natl Acad Sci U S A. 2023 Jun 20;120(25):e2304055120. doi: 10.1073/pnas.2304055120. Epub 2023 Jun 13. PubMed 37310998.
Backbone
  Vector backbone: pET-24 a (+)
  Backbone size w/o insert (bp): 5300
  Total vector size (bp): 6148
  Vector type: Bacterial Expression
Growth in bacteria
  Bacterial resistance: Kanamycin, 50 μg/mL
  Growth temperature: 37°C
  Growth strain: DH5alpha
  Copy number: Unknown
Gene/Insert
  Gene/Insert name: OPEN-HLA-A*24:02
  Species: H. sapiens (human)
  Mutation: G120C
  Entrez Gene: HLA-A (a.k.a. HLAA)
  Cloning method: Restriction Enzyme; 5′ cloning site NdeI (unknown if destroyed); 3′ cloning site HindIII (unknown if destroyed)
  Sequencing primers: 5′ T7F; 3′ T7R
Terms and licenses: Academic/Nonprofit Terms; Industry Terms: Not Available to Industry
How to cite: OPEN-A*24:02 was a gift from Nikolaos Sgourakis (Addgene plasmid # 235133 ; http://n2t.net/addgene:235133 ; RRID:Addgene_235133)
