[The description below was written by a language model from this plasmid's Addgene catalogue record and pLannotate feature annotations shown in this document.]
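Description:
OPEN-A*24:02 is a bacterial expression plasmid built on the pET-24a(+) backbone (about 6.1 kb in total) for producing a modified human HLA-A*24:02 class I MHC heavy chain in E. coli. It is maintained through a ColE1/pBR322-type origin accompanied by the rop gene and bom region, which typically hold such plasmids at a moderate to low copy number, and it is selected with kanamycin via the aph(3')-Ia gene. An f1 origin is also present. The short TcR fragments and the partial AmpR promoter flagged in the annotation appear to be pBR322-derived backbone remnants rather than functional markers.

The insert, cloned between NdeI and HindIII, is an approximately 840 bp HLA-A coding fragment. It is annotated only as a partial match to HLA-A, so it does not encode the full-length protein, though the record does not define the construct boundaries. It carries a G120C substitution, which introduces a cysteine intended to form a disulfide bond with a correspondingly mutated beta-2 microglobulin supplied separately. Expression is driven by the T7 promoter with an adjacent lac operator and the T7 gene 10 ribosome binding site, and it ends at the T7 terminator. The plasmid-encoded lacI repressor keeps transcription off until IPTG induction in a host that supplies T7 RNA polymerase. A His-tag sequence from the vector lies downstream of the insert, but the record does not say whether it is translated in frame with the heavy chain.

According to the associated publication title, the disulfide-linked "open" MHC-I format is meant to allow rapid peptide loading and improved complex stability across HLA allotypes.
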