Features (pLannotate 1.2.2; 19 found; start..end, strand, type, name):
     66..113     -  terminator     T7 terminator: transcription terminator for bacteriophage T7 RNA polymerase
    121..170     -  CDS            SET1 (fragment): solubility-enhancement tag derived from T7 phage gene 10B
    180..197     -  CDS            9xHis (fragment): 9xHis affinity tag
    273..1115    -  CDS            HLA-A (fragment): HLAA_HUMAN - Also known as HLAA. Experimental evidence at protein level: Swiss-Prot protein existence level 1. Allele A*74:01: Presents immunodominant HIV-1 epitopes derived from gag-pol (GQMVHQAISPR, QIYPGIKVR) and rev (RQIHSISER), carrying an aliphatic residue at position 2 and Arg anchor residue at the C-terminus. May contribute to viral load control in chronic HIV-1 infection. From Homo sapiens (Human).
   1129..1151    -  RBS            RBS: efficient ribosome binding site from bacteriophage T7 gene 10 (Olins and Rangwala, 1989)
   1166..1190    -  protein_bind   lac operator: The lac repressor binds to the lac operator to inhibit transcription in E. coli. This inhibition can be relieved by adding lactose or isopropyl-β-D-thiogalactopyranoside (IPTG). lac repressor encoded by lacI
   1191..1209    -  promoter       T7 promoter: promoter for bacteriophage T7 RNA polymerase
   1231..1510    +  CDS            TcR (fragment): tetracycline efflux protein; tet; confers resistance to tetracycline
   1518..1595    +  promoter       lacI promoter: lacI
   1596..2678    +  CDS            lacI: lac repressor; lacI; The lac repressor binds to the lac operator to inhibit transcription in E. coli. This inhibition can be relieved by adding lactose or isopropyl-β-D-thiogalactopyranoside (IPTG).
   2691..2712    +  protein_bind   CAP binding site: CAP binding activates transcription in the presence of cAMP. E. coli catabolite activator protein
   2727..3018    +  CDS            TcR (fragment): tetracycline efflux protein; tet; confers resistance to tetracycline
   3090..3470    -  CDS            YPB1_ECOLX: Protein predicted: Swiss-Prot protein existence level 4. From Escherichia coli.
   3487..3678    +  CDS            rop: Rop protein, which maintains plasmids at low copy number; rop
   3780..3919    +  misc_feature   bom: basis of mobility region from pBR322
   4105..4693    -  rep_origin     ori: high-copy-number ColE1/pMB1/pBR322/pUC origin of replication
   4815..5630    +  CDS            KanR: aminoglycoside phosphotransferase; aph(3')-Ia; confers resistance to kanamycin in bacteria or G418 (Geneticin®) in eukaryotes
   5639..5696    -  promoter       AmpR promoter (fragment): bla
   5749..29      -  rep_origin     f1 ori (across the origin) (sequence partly withheld): f1 bacteriophage origin of replication; arrow indicates direction of (+) strand synthesis
>Addgene plasmid #235133 | OPEN-A*24:02 | addgene full sequence | sequence record 470296 | Addgene NGS Result
CGCGCTTAATGCGCCGCTACAGGGCGCGTCCCATTCGCCAATCCGGATATAGTTCCTCCTTTCAGCAAAA
AACCCCTCAAGACCCGTTTAGAGGCCCCAAGGGGTTATGCTAGTTATTGCTCAGCGGTGGCAGCAGCCAA
CTCAGCTTCCTTTCGGGCTTTGTTAGCAGCCGGATCTCAGTGGTGGTGGTGGTGGTGCTCGAGTGCGGCC
GCAAGCTTTTAACGATGATTCCACACCATTTTCTGTGCATCCAGAATATGATGCAGGGATCAGGGCTGGG
AAGATGGCTCCCATCTCAGGGTGAGGGGCTTGGGCAGACCCTCATGCTGCACATGGCAGGTGTATCTCTG
CTCCTCTCCAGAAGGTACCACCACAGCTGCCCACTTCTGGAAGGTTCCATCCCCTGCAGGCCTGGTCTCC
ACAAGCTCCGTGTCCTGGGTCTGGTCCTCCCCATCCCGCTGCCAGGTCAGTGTGATCTCCGCAGGGTAGA
AGCCCAGGGCCCAGCATCTCAGAGTGGCCTCATGGTCAGAGATGGGGTGGTGGGTCATATGTGTCTTGGG
GGGGTCCGTGCGCTGCAGCGTCTCCTTCCCGTTCTCCAGGTATCTGCGGAGCCCGTCCACGCACGTGCCC
TCCAGGTAGGCTCTCTGCTGCTCCGCCACATGGGCCGCCTCCCACTTGCGCTTGGTGATCTGAGCCGCCA
TGTCCGCCGCGGTCCAAGAGCGCAGGTCCTCTTTCAGGGCGATGTAATCCTTGCAGTCGTAGGCGTACTG
GTGGTACCCGCGGAGGAAGCGCCCGTCCGACCCCACGTCGCAGCCAAACATCATCTGGAGGGTGTGAGAA
CCGGCCTCGCTCTGGTTGTAGTAGCGGAGCGCGATCCGCAGGTTCTCTCGGTCAGTCTGTGAGTGGGCCT
TCACTTTCCCTGTCTCCTCGTCCCAATACTCCGGCCCCTCCTGCTCTATCCACGGCGCCCGCGGCTCCAT
CCTCTGGCTCGCGGCGTCGCTGTCGAACCGCACGAACTGCGTGTCGTCCACGTAGCCCACGGCGATGAAG
CGGGGCTCCCCGCGGCCGGGCCGGGACACGGATGTGGAGAAATATCTCATAGAATGAGAACCGCTAGCCA
TATGTATATCTCCTTCTTAAAGTTAAACAAAATTATTTCTAGAGGGGAATTGTTATCCGCTCACAATTCC
CCTATAGTGAGTCGTATTAATTTCGCGGGATCGAGATCTCGATCCTCTACGCCGGACGCATCGTGGCCGG
CATCACCGGCGCCACAGGTGCGGTTGCTGGCGCCTATATCGCCGACATCACCGATGGGGAAGATCGGGCT
CGCCACTTCGGGCTCATGAGCGCTTGTTTCGGCGTGGGTATGGTGGCAGGCCCCGTGGCCGGGGGACTGT
TGGGCGCCATCTCCTTGCATGCACCATTCCTTGCGGCGGCGGTGTTCAACGGCCTCAACCTACTACTGGG
CTGCTTCCTAATGCAGGAGTCGCATAAGGGAGAGCGTCGAGATCCCGGACACCATCGAATGGCGCAAAAC
CTTTCGCGGTATGGCATGATAGCGCCCGGAAGAGAGTCAATTCAGGGTGGTGAATGTGAAACCAGTAACG
TTATACGATGTCGCAGAGTATGCCGGTGTCTCTTATCAGACCGTTTCCCGCGTGGTGAACCAGGCCAGCC
ACGTTTCTGCGAAAACGCGGGAAAAAGTGGAAGCGGCGATGGCGGAGCTGAATTACATTCCCAACCGCGT
GGCACAACAACTGGCGGGCAAACAGTCGTTGCTGATTGGCGTTGCCACCTCCAGTCTGGCCCTGCACGCG
CCGTCGCAAATTGTCGCGGCGATTAAATCTCGCGCCGATCAACTGGGTGCCAGCGTGGTGGTGTCGATGG
TAGAACGAAGCGGCGTCGAAGCCTGTAAAGCGGCGGTGCACAATCTTCTCGCGCAACGCGTCAGTGGGCT
GATCATTAACTATCCGCTGGATGACCAGGATGCCATTGCTGTGGAAGCTGCCTGCACTAATGTTCCGGCG
TTATTTCTTGATGTCTCTGACCAGACACCCATCAACAGTATTATTTTCTCCCATGAAGACGGTACGCGAC
TGGGCGTGGAGCATCTGGTCGCATTGGGTCACCAGCAAATCGCGCTGTTAGCGGGCCCATTAAGTTCTGT
CTCGGCGCGTCTGCGTCTGGCTGGCTGGCATAAATATCTCACTCGCAATCAAATTCAGCCGATAGCGGAA
CGGGAAGGCGACTGGAGTGCCATGTCCGGTTTTCAACAAACCATGCAAATGCTGAATGAGGGCATCGTTC
CCACTGCGATGCTGGTTGCCAACGATCAGATGGCGCTGGGCGCAATGCGCGCCATTACCGAGTCCGGGCT
GCGCGTTGGTGCGGATATCTCGGTAGTGGGATACGACGATACCGAAGACAGCTCATGTTATATCCCGCCG
TTAACCACCATCAAACAGGATTTTCGCCTGCTGGGGCAAACCAGCGTGGACCGCTTGCTGCAACTCTCTC
AGGGCCAGGCGGTGAAGGGCAATCAGCTGTTGCCCGTCTCACTGGTGAAAAGAAAAACCACCCTGGCGCC
CAATACGCAAACCGCCTCTCCCCGCGCGTTGGCCGATTCATTAATGCAGCTGGCACGACAGGTTTCCCGA
CTGGAAAGCGGGCAGTGAGCGCAACGCAATTAATGTAAGTTAGCTCACTCATTAGGCACCGGGATCTCGA
CCGATGCCCTTGAGAGCCTTCAACCCAGTCAGCTCCTTCCGGTGGGCGCGGGGCATGACTATCGTCGCCG
CACTTATGACTGTCTTCTTTATCATGCAACTCGTAGGACAGGTGCCGGCAGCGCTCTGGGTCATTTTCGG
CGAGGACCGCTTTCGCTGGAGCGCGACGATGATCGGCCTGTCGCTTGCGGTATTCGGAATCTTGCACGCC
CTCGCTCAAGCCTTCGTCACTGGTCCCGCCACCAAACGTTTCGGCGAGAAGCAGGCCATTATCGCCGGCA
TGGCGGCCCCACGGGTGCGCATGATCGTGCTCCTGTCGTTGAGGACCCGGCTAGGCTGGCGGGGTTGCCT
TACTGGTTAGCAGAATGAATCACCGATACGCGAGCGAACGTGAAGCGACTGCTGCTGCAAAACGTCTGCG
ACCTGAGCAACAACATGAATGGTCTTCGGTTTCCGTGTTTCGTAAAGTCTGGAAACGCGGAAGTCAGCGC
CCTGCACCATTATGTTCCGGATCTGCATCGCAGGATGCTGCTGGCTACCCTGTGGAACACCTACATCTGT
ATTAACGAAGCGCTGGCATTGACCCTGAGTGATTTTTCTCTGGTCCCGCCGCATCCATACCGCCAGTTGT
TTACCCTCACAACGTTCCAGTAACCGGGCATGTTCATCATCAGTAACCCGTATCGTGAGCATCCTCTCTC
GTTTCATCGGTATCATTACCCCCATGAACAGAAATCCCCCTTACACGGAGGCATCAGTGACCAAACAGGA
AAAAACCGCCCTTAACATGGCCCGCTTTATCAGAAGCCAGACATTAACGCTTCTGGAGAAACTCAACGAG
CTGGACGCGGATGAACAGGCAGACATCTGTGAATCGCTTCACGACCACGCTGATGAGCTTTACCGCAGCT
GCCTCGCGCGTTTCGGTGATGACGGTGAAAACCTCTGACACATGCAGCTCCCGGAGACGGTCACAGCTTG
TCTGTAAGCGGATGCCGGGAGCAGACAAGCCCGTCAGGGCGCGTCAGCGGGTGTTGGCGGGTGTCGGGGC
GCAGCCATGACCCAGTCACGTAGCGATAGCGGAGTGTATACTGGCTTAACTATGCGGCATCAGAGCAGAT
TGTACTGAGAGTGCACCATTGCGGTGTGAAATACCGCACAGATGCGTAAGGAGAAAATACCGCATCAGGC
GCTCTTCCGCTTCCTCGCTCACTGACTCGCTGCGCTCGGTCGTTCGGCTGCGGCGAGCGGTATCAGCTCA
CTCAAAGGCGGTAATACGGTTATCCACAGAATCAGGGGATAACGCAGGAAAGAACATGTGAGCAAAAGGC
CAGCAAAAGGCCAGGAACCGTAAAAAGGCCGCGTTGCTGGCGTTTTTCCATAGGCTCCGCCCCCCTGACG
AGCATCACAAAAATCGACGCTCAAGTCAGAGGTGGCGAAACCCGACAGGACTATAAAGATACCAGGCGTT
TCCCCCTGGAAGCTCCCTCGTGCGCTCTCCTGTTCCGACCCTGCCGCTTACCGGATACCTGTCCGCCTTT
CTCCCTTCGGGAAGCGTGGCGCTTTCTCATAGCTCACGCTGTAGGTATCTCAGTTCGGTGTAGGTCGTTC
GCTCCAAGCTGGGCTGTGTGCACGAACCCCCCGTTCAGCCCGACCGCTGCGCCTTATCCGGTAACTATCG
TCTTGAGTCCAACCCGGTAAGACACGACTTATCGCCACTGGCAGCAGCCACTGGTAACAGGATTAGCAGA
GCGAGGTATGTAGGCGGTGCTACAGAGTTCTTGAAGTGGTGGCCTAACTACGGCTACACTAGAAGGACAG
TATTTGGTATCTGCGCTCTGCTGAAGCCAGTTACCTTCGGAAAAAGAGTTGGTAGCTCTTGATCCGGCAA
ACAAACCACCGCTGGTAGCGGTGGTTTTTTTGTTTGCAAGCAGCAGATTACGCGCAGAAAAAAAGGATCT
CAAGAAGATCCTTTGATCTTTTCTACGGGGTCTGACGCTCAGTGGAACGAAAACTCACGTTAAGGGATTT
TGGTCATGAACAATAAAACTGTCTGCTTACATAAACAGTAATACAAGGGGTGTTATGAGCCATATTCAAC
GGGAAACGTCTTGCTCTAGGCCGCGATTAAATTCCAACATGGATGCTGATTTATATGGGTATAAATGGGC
TCGCGATAATGTCGGGCAATCAGGTGCGACAATCTATCGATTGTATGGGAAGCCCGATGCGCCAGAGTTG
TTTCTGAAACATGGCAAAGGTAGCGTTGCCAATGATGTTACAGATGAGATGGTCAGACTAAACTGGCTGA
CGGAATTTATGCCTCTTCCGACCATCAAGCATTTTATCCGTACTCCTGATGATGCATGGTTACTCACCAC
TGCGATCCCCGGGAAAACAGCATTCCAGGTATTAGAAGAATATCCTGATTCAGGTGAAAATATTGTTGAT
GCGCTGGCAGTGTTCCTGCGCCGGTTGCATTCGATTCCTGTTTGTAATTGTCCTTTTAACAGCGATCGCG
TATTTCGTCTCGCTCAGGCGCAATCACGAATGAATAACGGTTTGGTTGATGCGAGTGATTTTGATGACGA
GCGTAATGGCTGGCCTGTTGAACAAGTCTGGAAAGAAATGCATAAACTTTTGCCATTCTCACCGGATTCA
GTCGTCACTCATGGTGATTTCTCACTTGATAACCTTATTTTTGACGAGGGGAAATTAATAGGTTGTATTG
ATGTTGGACGAGTCGGAATCGCAGACCGATACCAGGATCTTGCCATCCTATGGAACTGCCTCGGTGAGTT
TTCTCCTTCATTACAGAAACGGCTTTTTCAAAAATATGGTATTGATAATCCTGATATGAATAAATTGCAG
TTTCATTTGATGCTCGATGAGTTTTTCTAAGAATTAATTCATGAGCGGATACATATTTGAATGTATTTAG
AAAAATAAACAAATAGGGGTTCCGCGCACATTTCCCCGAAAAGTGCCACCTAAATTGTAAGCGTTAATAT
TTTGTTAAAATTCGCGTTAAATTTTTGTTAAATCAGCTCATTTTTTAACCAATAGGCCGAAATCGGCAAA
ATCCCTTATAAATCAAAAGAATAGACCGAGATAGGGT
[37 nt withheld, positions 5848-5884]
AAAGAACGTGGACTCCAACGTCAAAGG
[49 nt withheld, positions 5912-5960]
T
[91 nt withheld, positions 5962-6052]
G
[95 nt withheld, positions 6054-6148]
